Addgene plasmid #197820: pJMC-3-BsaI
Purpose: Level 1 module 3 with BsaI expansion point
Depositing lab: Daniel Voytas. Depositing organization: University of Minnesota. Publication: An extensible vector toolkit and parts library for advanced engineering of plant genomes. Chamness JC, Kumar J, Cruz AJ, Rhuby E, Holum MJ, Cody JP, Tibebu R, Gamo ME, Starker CG, Zhang F, Voytas DF. Plant Genome. 2023 Mar 9:e20312. doi: 10.1002/tpg2.20312. PubMed 36896468.
Backbone
  Vector backbone: Unspecified
  Backbone manufacturer: Self-made
  Vector type: Unspecified
Growth in bacteria
  Bacterial resistance: Ampicillin, 100 μg/mL
  Growth temperature: 37°C
  Growth strain: DH5alpha
  Copy number: High Copy
Gene/Insert
  Gene/Insert name: None
  Species: Synthetic
  Cloning method: Restriction Enzyme; 5′ cloning site Unknown (unknown if destroyed)
Terms and licenses: Academic/Nonprofit Terms; Industry Terms: Not Available to Industry
Depositor comments: Please visit https://www.biorxiv.org/content/10.1101/2022.10.15.511792v1 for bioRxiv preprint.
How to cite: pJMC-3-BsaI was a gift from Daniel Voytas (Addgene plasmid # 197820 ; http://n2t.net/addgene:197820 ; RRID:Addgene_197820)
