[The description below was written by a language model from this plasmid's Addgene catalogue record and pLannotate feature annotations shown in this document.]
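Description:
pJMC-3-BsaI is a small (about 2.05 kb), self-made synthetic cloning plasmid from a modular vector toolkit and parts library developed for plant genome engineering. Its recorded purpose is to serve as a "Level 1 module 3" vector carrying a BsaI expansion point. That places it as an intermediate-tier acceptor in a hierarchical assembly scheme, occupying the third module position. BsaI is a type IIS restriction enzyme that cuts outside its recognition site to leave user-defined overhangs, so a BsaI expansion point is presumably where parts or further modules can be inserted directionally by Golden Gate-style assembly. The record does not give the overhangs, the enzymes used to move the module to the next level, or the layout of the cloning site. The backbone and vector type are both listed as unspecified.

The plasmid carries no gene or insert, and the annotated features are purely bacterial maintenance elements. These are a high-copy ColE1/pUC-type origin of replication and the bla gene encoding β-lactamase, driven by its native AmpR promoter, which provides ampicillin selection in E. coli. A 23-nt match to the RSF origin at the start of the sequence is only a fragment and is unlikely to be a functional second replicon. No plant promoters, terminators, T-DNA borders, reporters or plant selectable markers are annotated, consistent with an empty scaffold meant to receive such parts. The unannotated stretches between the features presumably contain the BsaI site and flanking assembly junctions, though the feature table does not identify them.
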