Features (pLannotate 1.2.2; 4 found; start..end, strand, type, name):
      1..23      +  rep_origin     RSF ori (fragment): Plasmids containing the RSF 1030 origin of replication can be propagated in E. coli cells that contain additional plasmids with compatible origins.
    139..239     +  promoter       AmpR promoter: bla
    243..1100    +  CDS            AmpR: β-lactamase; bla; confers resistance to ampicillin, carbenicillin, and related antibiotics
   1307..1895    +  rep_origin     ori: high-copy-number ColE1/pMB1/pBR322/pUC origin of replication
>Addgene plasmid #197820 | pJMC-3-BsaI | addgene full sequence | sequence record 390298 | Addgene NGS Result
GTCAGTGAGCGAGGAAGCGGAAGAGCGCCCACCTGCTTTTCACCACCGTGAGACCAACAACAAGGTCTCT
AGTGCCCATTTTGCAGGTGTGATGAAAAGCCTTAGGGTCAGGTGGCACTTTTCGGGGAAATGTGCGATGA
ACCCCTATTTGTTTATTTTTCTAAATACATTCAAATATGTATCCGCTAATGAGACAATAACCCTGATAAA
TGCTTCAATTATATTGAAAAAGGAAGAGTATTAGTATCCAACATTTCCGTGTCGCCCTTATTCACTTTTT
TGCGGCCTTCTGCCTTCCTGTTTTTGCTCACCCAGAAACGCTGGTGAAAGTAAAAGATGCTGAAGATCAG
TTGGGTGCCCGAGTGGGTTACATTGAACTGGATCTCAACAGCGGCAAAATCTTAGAGAGTTTTCGCCCCG
AAGAACGCTTCCCAATGATGAGCACTTTCAAAGTTCTGCTATGTGGCGCGGTGTTATCCCGTATTGATGC
TGGGCAAGAGCAACTCGGTCGCCGCATACACTATTCTCAGAATGACTTGGTTGAGTATTCACCAGTCACA
GAAAAGCATCTTACGGATGGCATGACAGTAAGAGAATTATGTAGTGCTGCCATAACCATGAGTGATAACA
CTGCGGCCAACTTACTTCTGACAACGATTGGAGGACCGAAGGAGCTAACCGCTTTTTTGCACAACATGGG
GGATCATGTAACTCGCCTTGATCGTTGGGAACCGGAGCTGAATGAAGCCATACCAAACGACGAGCGTGAC
ACCACGATGCCTGTAGCAATGGCAACAACTATCCGCAAACTATTAACTGGCGAACTACTTACTCTTGCTT
CACGCCAGCAACTCATTGACTGGATGGAGGCGGACAAAGTTGCAGGACCACTTCTGCGCTCGGCACTTCC
GGCTGGCTGGTTTATTGCTGATAAATCTGGAGCCGGTGAGCGTGGCTCTCGCGGTATCATTGCAGCACTG
GGGCCAGATGGTAAGCCCTCCCGTATCGTAGTTATCTACACGACGGGGAGTCAGGCAACTATGGATGAAC
GAAATAGACAGATCGCTGAGATAGGTGCCTCACTGATTAAGCATTGGTAACTGTCAGACGAAGGGAAATA
AATAGTAGCCCGCCTGATGTGCGGGCTTTTTTTTGGTGGTGGTTACCAGTGTCGCTTAGCTACCGTAGGT
CCTCTTAGGCGGTCCGATTAGCGACATAGTCATCAATGCCTTGACGGCAAAATCCCTTAACGTGAGTTTT
CGTTCCACTGAGCGTCAGACCCCGTAGAAAAGATCAAAGGATCTTCTTGAGATCCTTTTTTTCTGCGCGT
AATCTGCTGCTTGCAAACAAAAAAACCACCGCTACCAGCGGTGGTTTGTTTGCCGGATCAAGAGCTACTA
ACTCTTTTTCCGAAGGTAACTGGCTTCAGCAGAGCGCAGATACCAAATACTGTTCTTCTAGTGTAGCCGT
AGTTAGGCCACCACTTCAAGAACTCTGTAGCACCGCCTACATACCTCGCTCTGCTAATCCTGTTACCAGT
GGCTGCTGCCAGTGGCGATAAGTCGTGTCTTACCGGGTTGGACTCAAGACGATAGTTACCGGATAAGGCG
CAGCGGTCGGGCTGAACGGGGGGTTCGTGCTCACAGCCCAGCTTGGAGCGAACGACCTACACCGAACTGA
GATACCTACAGCGTGAGCTATGAGAAAGCGCCACGCTTCCCGAAGGGAGAAAGGCGGACAGGTATCCGGT
AAGCGGCAGGGTCGGAACAGGAGAGCGCACGAGGGAGCTTCCAGGGGGAAACGCCTGGTATCTTTATAGT
CCTGTCGGGTTTCGCCACCTCTGACTTGAGCGTCGATTTTTGTGATGCTCGTCAGGGGGGCGGAGCCTAT
GGAAAAACGCCAGCAACGCGGCCTTTTTACGGTTCCTGGCCTTTTGCTGGCCTTTTGCTCACATGTTCTT
TCCTGCGTTATCCCCTGATTCTGTGGATAACCGTATTACCGCCTTTGAGTGAGCTGATACCGCTCGCCGC
AGCCGAACGACCGAGCGCAGCGA
